>Addgene plasmid #142422 | TFORF2431 | addgene full sequence | sequence record 454977 | Addgene NGS Result
TTAATGTAGTCTTATGCAATACTCTTGTAGTCTTGCAACATGGTAACGATGAGTTAGCAACATGCCTTAC
AAGGAGAGAAAAAGCACCGTGCATGCCGATTGGTGGAAGTAAGGTGGTACGATCGTGCCTTATTAGGAAG
GCAACAGACGGGTCTGACATGGATTGGACGAACCACTGAATTGCCGCATTGCAGAGATATTGTATTTAAG
TGCCTAGCTCGATACATAAACGGGTCTCTCTGGTTAGACCAGATCTGAGCCTGGGAGCTCTCTGGCTAAC
TAGGGAACCCACTGCTTAAGCCTCAATAAAGCTTGCCTTGAGTGCTTCAAGTAGTGTGTGCCCGTCTGTT
GTGTGACTCTGGTAACTAGAGATCCCTCAGACCCTTTTAGTCAGTGTGGAAAATCTCTAGCAGTGGCGCC
CGAACAGGGACTTGAAAGCGAAAGGGAAACCAGAGGAGCTCTCTCGACGCAGGACTCGGCTTGCTGAAGC
GCGCACGGCAAGAGGCGAGGGGCGGCGACTGGTGAGTACGCCAAAAATTTTGACTAGCGGAGGCTAGAAG
GAGAGAGATGGGTGCGAGAGCGTCAGTATTAAGCGGGGGAGAATTAGATCGCGATGGGAAAAAATTCGGT
TAAGGCCAGGGGGAAAGAAAAAATATAAATTAAAACATATAGTATGGGCAAGCAGGGAGCTAGAACGATT
CGCAGTTAATCCTGGCCTGTTAGAAACATCAGAAGGCTGTAGACAAATACTGGGACAGCTACAACCATCC
CTTCAGACAGGATCAGAAGAACTTAGATCATTATATAATACAGTAGCAACCCTCTATTGTGTGCATCAAA
GGATAGAGATAAAAGACACCAAGGAAGCTTTAGACAAGATAGAGGAAGAGCAAAACAAAAGTAAGACCAC
CGCACAGCAAGCGGCCGCTGATCTTCAGACCTGGAGGAGGAGATATGAGGGACAATTGGAGAAGTGAATT
ATATAAATATAAAGTAGTAAAAATTGAACCATTAGGAGTAGCACCCACCAAGGCAAAGAGAAGAGTGGTG
CAGAGAGAAAAAAGAGCAGTGGGAATAGGAGCTTTGTTCCTTGGGTTCTTGGGAGCAGCAGGAAGCACTA
TGGGCGCAGCGTCAATGACGCTGACGGTACAGGCCAGACAATTATTGTCTGGTATAGTGCAGCAGCAGAA
CAATTTGCTGAGGGCTATTGAGGCGCAACAGCATCTGTTGCAACTCACAGTCTGGGGCATCAAGCAGCTC
CAGGCAAGAATCCTGGCTGTGGAAAGATACCTAAAGGATCAACAGCTCCTGGGGATTTGGGGTTGCTCTG
GAAAACTCATTTGCACCACTGCTGTGCCTTGGAATGCTAGTTGGAGTAATAAATCTCTGGAACAGATTTG
GAATCACACGACCTGGATGGAGTGGGACAGAGAAATTAACAATTACACAAGCTTAATACACTCCTTAATT
GAAGAATCGCAAAACCAGCAAGAAAAGAATGAACAAGAATTATTGGAATTAGATAAATGGGCAAGTTTGT
GGAATTGGTTTAACATAACAAATTGGCTGTGGTATATAAAATTATTCATAATGATAGTAGGAGGCTTGGT
AGGTTTAAGAATAGTTTTTGCTGTACTTTCTATAGTGAATAGAGTTAGGCAGGGATATTCACCATTATCG
TTTCAGACCCACCTCCCAACCCCGAGGGGACCCATGCATTGCATCTCAATTAGTCAGCAACCAGGTGTGG
AAAGTCCCCAGGCTCCCCAGCAGGCAGAAGTATGCAAAGCATGCGTCTCAATTAGTCAGCAACCATAGTC
CCGCCCCTAACTCCGCCCATCCCGCCCCTAACTCCGCCCAGTTCCGCCCATTCTCCGCCCCATGGCTGAC
TAATTTTTTTTATTTATGCAGAGGCCGAGGCCGCCTCGGCCTCTGAGCTATTCCAGAAGTAGTGAGGAGG
CTTTTTTGGAGGCCTAGGCTTTTGCAAAAAGCTTTCTAGAGGTACCACCGGAGCTTACCATGACCGAGTA
CAAGCCCACGGTGCGCCTCGCCACCCGCGACGACGTCCCCAGGGCCGTACGCACCCTCGCCGCCGCGTTC
GCCGACTACCCCGCCACGCGCCACACCGTCGATCCGGACCGCCACATCGAGCGGGTCACCGAGCTGCAAG
AACTCTTCCTCACGCGCGTCGGGCTCGACATCGGCAAGGTGTGGGTCGCGGACGACGGCGCCGCCGTGGC
GGTCTGGACCACGCCGGAGAGCGTCGAAGCGGGGGCGGTGTTCGCCGAGATCGGCCCGCGCATGGCCGAG
TTGAGCGGTTCCCGGCTGGCCGCGCAGCAACAGATGGAAGGCCTCCTGGCGCCGCACCGGCCCAAGGAGC
CCGCGTGGTTCCTGGCCACCGTCGGCGTCTCGCCCGACCACCAGGGCAAGGGTCTGGGCAGCGCCGTCGT
GCTCCCCGGAGTGGAGGCGGCCGAGCGCGCCGGGGTGCCCGCCTTCCTGGAGACCTCCGCGCCCCGCAAC
CTCCCCTTCTACGAGCGGCTCGGCTTCACCGTCACCGCCGACGTCGAGGTGCCCGAAGGACCGCGCACCT
GGTGCATGACCCGCAAGCCCGGTGCCAGTTAACGAATTCTAGATCTTGAGACAAATGGCAGTATTCATCC
ACAATTTTAAAAGAAAAGGGGGGATTGGGGGGTACAGTGCAGGGGAAAGAATAGTAGACATAATAGCAAC
AGACATACAAACTAAAGAATTACAAAAACAAATTACAAAAATTCAAAATTTTCGGGTTTATTACAGGGAC
AGCAGAGATCCACTTTGGCGCCGGCTCGAGGCCTGCAGGTGCAAAGATGGATAAAGTTTTAAACAGAGAG
GAATCTTTGCAGCTAATGGACCTTCTAGGTCTTGAAAGGAGTGGGAATTGGCTCCGGTGCCCGTCAGTGG
GCAGAGCGCACATCGCCCACAGTCCCCGAGAAGTTGGGGGGAGGGGTCGGCAATTGAACCGGTGCCTAGA
GAAGGTGGCGCGGGGTAAACTGGGAAAGTGATGTCGTGTACTGGCTCCGCCTTTTTCCCGAGGGTGGGGG
AGAACCGTATATAAGTGCAGTAGTCGCCGTGAACGTTCTTTTTCGCAACGGGTTTGCCGCCAGAACACAG
GTAAGTGCCGTGTGTGGTTCCCGCGGGCCTGGCCTCTTTACGGGTTATGGCCCTTGCGTGCCTTGAATTA
CTTCCACCTGGCTGCAGTACGTGATTCTTGATCCCGAGCTTCGGGTTGGAAGTGGGTGGGAGAGTTCGAG
GCCTTGCGCTTAAGGAGCCCCTTCGCCTCGTGCTTGAGTTGAGGCCTGGCCTGGGCGCTGGGGCCGCCGC
GTGCGAATCTGGTGGCACCTTCGCGCCTGTCTCGCTGCTTTCGATAAGTCTCTAGCCATTTAAAATTTTT
GATGACCTGCTGCGACGCTTTTTTTCTGGCAAGATAGTCTTGTAAATGCGGGCCAAGATCTGCACACTGG
TATTTCGGTTTTTGGGGCCGCGGGCGGCGACGGGGCCCGTGCGTCCCAGCGCACATGTTCGGCGAGGCGG
GGCCTGCGAGCGCGGCCACCGAGAATCGGACGGGGGTAGTCTCAAGCTGGCCGGCCTGCTCTGGTGCCTG
GCCTCGCGCCGCCGTGTATCGCCCCGCCCTGGGCGGCAAGGCTGGCCCGGTCGGCACCAGTTGCGTGAGC
GGAAAGATGGCCGCTTCCCGGCCCTGCTGCAGGGAGCTCAAAATGGAGGACGCGGCGCTCGGGAGAGCGG
GCGGGTGAGTCACCCACACAAAGGAAAAGGGCCTTTCCGTCCTCAGCCGTCGCTTCATGTGACTCCACGG
AGTACCGGGCGCCGTCCAGGCACCTCGATTAGTTCTCGAGCTTTTGGAGTACGTCGTCTTTAGGTTGGGG
GGAGGGGTTTTATGCGATGGAGTTTCCCCACACTGAGTGGGTGGAGACTGAAGTTAGGCCAGCTTGGCAC
TTGATGTAATTCTCCTTGGAATTTGCCCTTTTTGAGTTTGGATCTTGGTTCATTCTCAAGCCTCAGACAG
TGGTTCAAAGTTTTTTTCTTCCATTTCAGGTGTCGTGAGGCTAGCACCGCCACCATGCCTCCGCAGCCAC
CCGGGAGCCAGTCAGAATCCAGTTCCCATCCCGCCTTGAGCCAGTCACCAATGCCACAGGAAAGAGGTTT
TATGGCAGGCACACAAAGAAACCCTCAGATGGCTCAGTATGGACCTCAACAGACAGGACCATCCATGTCG
CCTCATCCTTCTCCTGGGGGCCAGATGCATGCTGGAATCAGTAGCTTTCAGCAGAGTAACTCAAGTGGGA
CTTACGGTCCACAGATGAGCCAGTATGGACCACAAGGTAACTACTCCAGACCCCCAGCGTATAGTGGGGT
GCCCAGTGCAAGCTACAGCGGCCCAGGGCCCGGTATGGGTATCAGTGCCAACAACCAGATGCATGGACAA
GGGCCAAGCCAGCCATGTGGTGCTGTGCCCCTGGGACGAATGCCATCAGCTGGGATGCAGAACAGACCAT
TTCCTGGAAATATGAGCAGCATGACCCCCAGTTCTCCTGGCATGTCTCAGCAGGGAGGGCCAGGAATGGG
GCCGCCAATGCCAACTGTGAACCGTAAGGCACAGGAGGCAGCCGCAGCAGTGATGCAGGCTGCTGCGAAC
TCAGCACAAAGCAGGCAAGGCAGTTTCCCCGGCATGAACCAGAGTGGACTTATGGCTTCCAGCTCTCCCT
ACAGCCAGCCCATGAACAACAGCTCTAGCCTGATGAACACGCAGGCGCCGCCCTACAGCATGGCGCCCGC
CATGGTGAACAGCTCGGCAGCATCTGTGGGTCTTGCAGATATGATGTCTCCTGGTGAATCCAAACTGCCC
CTGCCTCTCAAAGCAGACGGCAAAGAAGAAGGCACTCCACAGCCCGAGAGCAAGTCAAAGGATAGCTACA
GCTCTCAGGGTATTTCTCAGCCCCCAACCCCAGGCAACCTGCCAGTCCCTTCCCCAATGTCCCCCAGCTC
TGCTAGCATCTCCTCATTTCATGGAGATGAAAGTGATAGCATTAGCAGCCCAGGCTGGCCAAAGACTCCA
TCAAGCCCTAAGTCCAGCTCCTCCACCACTACT
[336 nt withheld, positions 5144-5479]
GTCTTCAGCACCGGGGACACCAAAAAGCAGCCCAAGCTCCAGCCGCCATCTCCTGCTAACTCGGGATCCT
TGCAAGGCCCACAGACCCCCCAGTCAACTGGCAGCAATTCCATGGCAGAGGTTCCAGGTGACCTGAAGCC
ACCTACCCCAGCCTCCACCCCTCACGGCCAGATGACTCCAATGCAAGGTGGAAGAAGCAGTACAATCAGT
GTGCACGACCCATTCTCAGATGTGAGTGATTCATCCTTCCCGAAACGGAACTCCATGACTCCAAACGCCC
CCTACCAGCAGGGCATGAGCATGCCCGATGTGATGGGCAGGATGCCCTATGAGCCCAACAAGGACCCCTT
TGGGGGAATGAGAAAAGTGCCTGGAAGCAGCGAGCCCTTTATGACGCAAGGACAGATGCCCAACAGCAGC
ATGCAGGACATGTACAACCAAAGTCCCTCCGGAGCAATGTCTAACCTGGGCATGGGGCAGCGCCAGCAGT
TTCCCTATGGAGCCAGTTACGACCGAAGGCATGAACCTTATGGGCAGCAGTATCCAGGCCAAGGCCCTCC
CTCGGGACAGCCGCCGTATGGAGGGCACCAGCCCGGCCTGTACCCACAGCAGCCGAATTACAAACGCCAT
ATGGACGGCATGTACGGGCCCCCAGCCAAGCGCCACGAGGGCGACATGTACAACATGCAGTACAGCAGCC
AGCAGCAGGAGATGTACAACCAGTATGGAGGCTCCTACTCGGGCCCGGACCGCAGGCCCATCCAGGGCCA
GTACCCGTATCCCTACAGCAGGGAGAGGATGCAGGGCCCGGGGCAGATCCAGACACACGGAATCCCGCCT
CAGATGATGGGCGGCCCGCTGCAGTCGTCCTCCAGTGAGGGGCCTCAGCAGAATATGTGGGCAGCACGCA
ATGATATGCCTTATCCCTACCAGAACAGGCAGGGCCCTGGCGGCCCTACACAGGCGCCCCCTTACCCAGG
CATGAACCGCACAGACGATATGATGGTACCCGATCAGAGGATAAATCATGAGAGCCAGTGGCCTTCTCAC
GTCAGCCAGCGTCAGCCTTATATGTCGTCCTCAGCCTCCATGCAGCCCATCACACGCCCACCACAGCCGT
CCTACCAGACGCCACCGTCACTGCCAAATCACATCTCCAGGGCGCCCAGCCCAGCGTCCTTCCAGCGCTC
CCTGGAGAACCGCATGTCTCCAAGCAAGTCTCCTTTTCTGCCGTCTATGAAGATGCAGAAGGTCATGCCC
ACGGTCCCCACATCCCAGGTCACCGGGCCACCACCCCAACCACCCCCAATCAGAAGGGAGATCACCTTTC
CTCCTGGCTCAGTAGAAGCATCACAACCAGTCTTGAAACAAAGGCGAAAGATTACCTCCAAAGATATCGT
TACTCCTGAGGCGTGGCGTGTGATGATGTCCCTTAAATCAGGTCTTTTGGCTGAGAGTACGTGGGCTTTG
GACACTATTAATATTCTTCTGTATGATGACAGCACTGTTGCTACTTTCAATCTCTCCCAGTTGTCTGGAT
TTCTCGAACTTTTAGTCGAGTACTTTAGAAAATGCCTGATTGACATTTTTGGAATTCTTATGGAATATGA
AGTGGGAGACCCCAGCCAAAAAGCACTTGATCACAACGCAGCAAGGAAGGATGACAGCCAGTCCTTGGCA
GACGATTCTGGGAAAGAGGAGGAAGATGCTGAATGTATTGATGACGACGAGGAAGACGAGGAGGATGAGG
AGGAAGACAGCGAGAAGACAGAAAGCGATGAAAAGAGCAGCATCGCTCTGACTGCCCCGGACGCCGCTGC
AGACCCAAAGGAGAAGCCCAAGCAAGCCAGTAAGTTCGACAAGCTGCCAATAAAGATAGTCAAAAAGAAC
AACCTGTTTGTTGTTGACCGATCTGACAAGTTGGGGCGTGTGCAGGAGTTCAATAGTGGCCTTCTGCACT
GGCAGCTCGGCGGGGGTGACACCACCGAGCACATTCAGACTCACTTTGAGAGCAAGATGGAAATTCCTCC
TCGCAGGCGCCCACCTCCCCCCTTAAGCTCCGCAGGTAGAAAGAAAGAGCAAGAAGGCAAAGGCGACTCT
GAAGAGCAGCAAGAGAAAAGCATCATAGCAACCATCGATGACGTCCTCTCTGCTCGGCCAGGGGCATTGC
CTGAAGACGCAAACCCTGGGCCCCAGACCGAAAGCAGTAAGTTTCCCTTTGGTATCCAGCAAGCCAAAAG
TCACCGGAACATCAAGCTGCTGGAGGACGAGCCCAGGAGCCGAGACGAGACTCCTCTGTGTACCATCGCG
CACTGGCAGGACTCGCTGGCTAAGCGATGCATCTGTGTGTCCAATATTGTCCGTAGCTTGTCATTCGTGC
CTGGCAATGATGCCGAAATGTCCAAACATCCAGGCCTGGTGCTGATCCTGGGGAAGCTGATTCTTCTTCA
CCACGAGCATCCAGAGAGAAAGCGAGCACCGCAGACCTATGAGAAAGAGGAGGATGAGGACAAGGGGGTG
GCCTGCAGCAAAGATGAGTGGTGGTGGGACTGCCTCGAGGTCTTGAGGGATAACACGTTGGTCACGTTGG
CCAACATTTCCGGGCAGCTAGACTTGTCTGCTTACACGGAAAGCATCTGCTTGCCAATTTTGGATGGCTT
GCTGCACTGGATGGTGTGCCCGTCTGCAGAGGCACAAGATCCCTTTCCAACTGTGGGACCCAACTCGGTC
CTGTCGCCTCAGAGACTTGTGCTGGAGACCCTCTGTAAACTCAGTATCCAGGACAATAATGTGGACCTGA
TCTTGGCCACTCCTCCATTTAGTCGTCAGGAGAAATTCTATGCTACATTAGTTAGGTACGTTGGGGATCG
CAAAAACCCAGTCTGTCGAGAAATGTCCATGGCGCTTTTATCGAACCTTGCCCAAGGGGACGCACTAGCA
GCAAGGGCCATAGCTGTGCAGAAAGGAAGCATTGGAAACTTGATAAGCTTCCTAGAGGATGGGGTCACGA
TGGCCCAGTACCAGCAGAGCCAGCACAACCTCATGCACATGCAGCCCCCGCCCCTGGAACCACCTAGCGT
AGACATGATGTGCAGGGCGGCCAAGGCTTTGCTAGCCATGGCCAGAGTGGACGAAAACCGCTCGGAATTC
CTTTTGCACGAGGGCCGGTTGCTGGATATCTCGATATCAGCTGTCCTGAACTCTCTGGTTGCATCTGTCA
TCTGTGATGTACTGTTTCAGATTGGGCAGTTATAGTAATGAACTAGTCCGTAACTTGAAAGTATTTCGAT
TTCTTGGCTTTATATATCTTGTGGAAAGGACGAGATGTCTTCAAAGATCTTGACACGACGCGTTAAGTCG
ACAATCAACCTCTGGATTACAAAATTTGTGAAAGATTGACTGGTATTCTTAACTATGTTGCTCCTTTTAC
GCTATGTGGATACGCTGCTTTAATGCCTTTGTATCATGCTATTGCTTCCCGTATGGCTTTCATTTTCTCC
TCCTTGTATAAATCCTGGTTGCTGTCTCTTTATGAGGAGTTGTGGCCCGTTGTCAGGCAACGTGGCGTGG
TGTGCACTGTGTTTGCTGACGCAACCCCCACTGGTTGGGGCATTGCCACCACCTGTCAGCTCCTTTCCGG
GACTTTCGCTTTCCCCCTCCCTATTGCCACGGCGGAACTCATCGCCGCCTGCCTTGCCCGCTGCTGGACA
GGGGCTCGGCTGTTGGGCACTGACAATTCCGTGGTGTTGTCGGGGAAATCATCGTCCTTTCCTTGGCTGC
TCGCCTGTGTTGCCACCTGGATTCTGCGCGGGACGTCCTTCTGCTACGTCCCTTCGGCCCTCAATCCAGC
GGACCTTCCTTCCCGCGGCCTGCTGCCGGCTCTGCGGCCTCTTCCGCGTCTTCGCCTTCGCCCTCAGACG
AGTCGGATCTCCCTTTGGGCCGCCTCCCCGCGTCGACTTTAAGACCAATGACTTACAAGGCAGCTGTAGA
TCTTAGCCACTTTTTAAAAGAAAAGGGGGGACTGGAAGGGCTAATTCACTCCCAACGAAGACAAGATCTG
CTTTTTGCTTGTACTGGGTCTCTCTGGTTAGACCAGATCTGAGCCTGGGAGCTCTCTGGCTAACTAGGGA
ACCCACTGCTTAAGCCTCAATAAAGCTTGCCTTGAGTGCTTCAAGTAGTGTGTGCCCGTCTGTTGTGTGA
CTCTGGTAACTAGAGATCCCTCAGACCCTTTTAGTCAGTGTGGAAAATCTCTAGCAGTACGTATAGTAGT
TCATGTCATCTTATTATTCAGTATTTATAACTTGCAAAGAAATGAATATCAGAGAGTGAGAGGAACTTGT
TTATTGCAGCTTATAATGGTTACAAATAAAGCAATAGCATCACAAATTTCACAAATAAAGCATTTTTTTC
ACTGCATTCTAGTTGTGGTTTGTCCAAACTCATCAATGTATCTTATCATGTCTGGCTCTAGCTATCCCGC
CCCTAACTCCGCCCATCCCGCCCCTAACTCCGCCCAGTTCCGCCCATTCTCCGCCCCATGGCTGACTAAT
TTTTTTTATTTATGCAGAGGCCGAGGCCGCCTCGGCCTCTGAGCTATTCCAGAAGTAGTGAGGAGGCTTT
TTTGGAGGCCTAGGGACGTACCCAATTCGCCCTATAGTGAGTCGTATTACGCGCGCTCACTGGCCGTCGT
TTTACAACGTCGTGACTGGGAAAACCCTGGCGTTACCCAACTTAATCGCCTTGCAGCACATCCCCCTTTC
GCCAGCTGGCGTAATAGCGAAGAGGCCCGCACCGATCGCCCTTCCCAACAGTTGCGCAGCCTGAATGGCG
AATGGG
[124 nt withheld, positions 10316-10439]
C
[91 nt withheld, positions 10441-10531]
A
[49 nt withheld, positions 10533-10581]
CCTTTGACGTTGGAGTCCACGTTCTTT
[37 nt withheld, positions 10609-10645]
ACCCTATCTCGGTCTATTCTTTTGATTTATAAGGGATTTTGCCGATTTCGGCCTATTGGTTAAAAAATGA
GCTGATTTAACAAAAATTTAACGCGAATTTTAACAAAATATTAACGCTTACAATTTAGGTGGCACTTTTC
GGGGAAATGTGCGCGGAACCCCTATTTGTTTATTTTTCTAAATACATTCAAATATGTATCCGCTCATGAG
ACAATAACCCTGATAAATGCTTCAATAATATTGAAAAAGGAAGAGTATGAGTATTCAACATTTCCGTGTC
GCCCTTATTCCCTTTTTTGCGGCATTTTGCCTTCCTGTTTTTGCTCACCCAGAAACGCTGGTGAAAGTAA
AAGATGCTGAAGATCAGTTGGGTGCACGAGTGGGTTACATCGAACTGGATCTCAACAGCGGTAAGATCCT
TGAGAGTTTTCGCCCCGAAGAACGTTTTCCAATGATGAGCACTTTTAAAGTTCTGCTATGTGGCGCGGTA
TTATCCCGTATTGACGCCGGGCAAGAGCAACTCGGTCGCCGCATACACTATTCTCAGAATGACTTGGTTG
AGTACTCACCAGTCACAGAAAAGCATCTTACGGATGGCATGACAGTAAGAGAATTATGCAGTGCTGCCAT
AACCATGAGTGATAACACTGCGGCCAACTTACTTCTGACAACGATCGGAGGACCGAAGGAGCTAACCGCT
TTTTTGCACAACATGGGGGATCATGTAACTCGCCTTGATCGTTGGGAACCGGAGCTGAATGAAGCCATAC
CAAACGACGAGCGTGACACCACGATGCCTGTAGCAATGGCAACAACGTTGCGCAAACTATTAACTGGCGA
ACTACTTACTCTAGCTTCCCGGCAACAATTAATAGACTGGATGGAGGCGGATAAAGTTGCAGGACCACTT
CTGCGCTCGGCCCTTCCGGCTGGCTGGTTTATTGCTGATAAATCTGGAGCCGGTGAGCGTGGGTCTCGCG
GTATCATTGCAGCACTGGGGCCAGATGGTAAGCCCTCCCGTATCGTAGTTATCTACACGACGGGGAGTCA
GGCAACTATGGATGAACGAAATAGACAGATCGCTGAGATAGGTGCCTCACTGATTAAGCATTGGTAACTG
TCAGACCAAGTTTACTCATATATACTTTAGATTGATTTAAAACTTCATTTTTAATTTAAAAGGATCTAGG
TGAAGATCCTTTTTGATAATCTCATGACCAAAATCCCTTAACGTGAGTTTTCGTTCCACTGAGCGTCAGA
CCCCGTAGAAAAGATCAAAGGATCTTCTTGAGATCCTTTTTTTCTGCGCGTAATCTGCTGCTTGCAAACA
AAAAAACCACCGCTACCAGCGGTGGTTTGTTTGCCGGATCAAGAGCTACCAACTCTTTTTCCGAAGGTAA
CTGGCTTCAGCAGAGCGCAGATACCAAATACTGTTCTTCTAGTGTAGCCGTAGTTAGGCCACCACTTCAA
GAACTCTGTAGCACCGCCTACATACCTCGCTCTGCTAATCCTGTTACCAGTGGCTGCTGCCAGTGGCGAT
AAGTCGTGTCTTACCGGGTTGGACTCAAGACGATAGTTACCGGATAAGGCGCAGCGGTCGGGCTGAACGG
GGGGTTCGTGCACACAGCCCAGCTTGGAGCGAACGACCTACACCGAACTGAGATACCTACAGCGTGAGCT
ATGAGAAAGCGCCACGCTTCCCGAAGGGAGAAAGGCGGACAGGTATCCGGTAAGCGGCAGGGTCGGAACA
GGAGAGCGCACGAGGGAGCTTCCAGGGGGAAACGCCTGGTATCTTTATAGTCCTGTCGGGTTTCGCCACC
TCTGACTTGAGCGTCGATTTTTGTGATGCTCGTCAGGGGGGCGGAGCCTATGGAAAAACGCCAGCAACGC
GGCCTTTTTACGGTTCCTGGCCTTTTGCTGGCCTTTTGCTCACATGTTCTTTCCTGCGTTATCCCCTGAT
TCTGTGGATAACCGTATTACCGCCTTTGAGTGAGCTGATACCGCTCGCCGCAGCCGAACGACCGAGCGCA
GCGAGTCAGTGAGCGAGGAAGCGGAAGAGCGCCCAATACGCAAACCGCCTCTCCCCGCGCGTTGGCCGAT
TCATTAATGCAGCTGGCACGACAGGTTTCCCGACTGGAAAGCGGGCAGTGAGCGCAACGCAATTAATGTG
AGTTAGCTCACTCATTAGGCACCCCAGGCTTTACACTTTATGCTTCCGGCTCGTATGTTGTGTGGAATTG
TGAGCGGATAACAATTTCACACAGGAAACAGCTATGACCATGATTACGCCAAGCGCGCAATTAACCCTCA
CTAAAGGGAACAAAAGCTGGAGCTGCAAGC
Features (pLannotate 1.2.2; 31 found; start..end, strand, type, name):
      5..231     +  promoter       RSV promoter: Rous sarcoma virus enhancer/promoter
    232..412     +  LTR            5' LTR (truncated): truncated 5' long terminal repeat (LTR) from HIV-1
    459..584     +  misc_feature   HIV-1 Ψ: packaging signal of human immunodeficiency virus type 1
    568..931     +  CDS            HIV-1 gag (fragment): gag protein from human immunodeficiency virus 1; gag
   1077..1310    +  misc_feature   RRE: The Rev response element (RRE) of HIV-1 allows for Rev-dependent mRNA export from the nucleus to the cytoplasm.
   1687..1713    +  CDS            Rev (fragment): human immunodeficiency virus 1 (HIV-1) Rev protein; rev; enhances nuclear export of unspliced and incompletely spliced viral mRNAs
   1720..1743    +  promoter       SV40 promoter (fragment): SV40 early promoter
   1744..1815    +  promoter       SV40 promoter (fragment): SV40 enhancer and early promoter
   1839..1974    +  rep_origin     SV40 ori: SV40 origin of replication
   2020..2616    +  CDS            PuroR (fragment): puromycin N-acetyltransferase; pac from Streptomyces; confers resistance to puromycin
   2665..2782    +  misc_feature   cPPT/CTS: central polypurine tract and central termination sequence of HIV-1
   2847..2913    +  CDS            small t antigen (fragment): SV40 (simian virus 40) small t antigen
   2920..4098    +  promoter       EF-1α promoter: strong constitutive promoter for human elongation factor EF-1α
   4115..8731    +  CDS            ARID1B (fragment) (sequence partly withheld): ARI1B_HUMAN - Also known as BAF250B, DAN15, KIAA1235, OSA2. Experimental evidence at protein level: Swiss-Prot protein existence level 1. Involved in transcriptional activation and repression of select genes by chromatin remodeling (alteration of DNA-nucleosome topology). Component of SWI/SNF chromatin remodeling complexes that carry out key enzymatic activities, changing chromatin structure by altering DNA-histone contacts within a nucleosome in an ATP-dependent manner. Belongs to the neural progenitors-specific chromatin remodeling complex (npBAF complex) and the neuron-specific chromatin re
   8747..8800    +  promoter       U6 promoter (fragment): RNA polymerase III promoter for human U6 snRNA
   8842..9430    +  misc_feature   WPRE: woodchuck hepatitis virus posttranscriptional regulatory element
   9481..9500    +  misc_feature   cPPT/CTS (fragment): central polypurine tract and central termination sequence of HIV-1
   9502..9735    +  LTR            3' LTR (ΔU3): self-inactivating 3' long terminal repeat (LTR) from HIV-1
   9813..9934    +  polyA_signal   SV40 poly(A) signal: SV40 polyadenylation signal
   9974..10109   +  rep_origin     SV40 ori: SV40 origin of replication
  10130..10148   -  promoter       T7 promoter: promoter for bacteriophage T7 RNA polymerase
  10156..10311   +  CDS            lacZα (fragment): LacZα fragment of β-galactosidase; lacZ fragment
  10316..10744   +  rep_origin     f1 ori (sequence partly withheld): f1 bacteriophage origin of replication; arrow indicates direction of (+) strand synthesis
  10797..10901   +  promoter       AmpR promoter: bla
  10902..11762   +  CDS            AmpR: β-lactamase; bla; confers resistance to ampicillin, carbenicillin, and related antibiotics
  11933..12521   +  rep_origin     ori: high-copy-number ColE1/pMB1/pBR322/pUC origin of replication
  12704..12796   +  CDS            lacI (fragment): lac repressor; lacI; The lac repressor binds to the lac operator to inhibit transcription in E. coli. This inhibition can be relieved by adding lactose or isopropyl-β-D-thiogalactopyranoside (IPTG).
  12809..12830   +  protein_bind   CAP binding site: CAP binding activates transcription in the presence of cAMP. E. coli catabolite activator protein
  12845..12875   +  promoter       lac promoter: promoter for the E. coli lac operon
  12879..12901   +  protein_bind   lac operator (fragment): The lac repressor binds to the lac operator to inhibit transcription in E. coli. This inhibition can be relieved by adding lactose or isopropyl-β-D-thiogalactopyranoside (IPTG). lac repressor encoded by lacI
  12944..12962   +  promoter       T3 promoter: promoter for bacteriophage T3 RNA polymerase
