[The description below was written by a language model from this plasmid's Addgene catalogue record and pLannotate feature annotations shown in this document.]
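Description:
TFORF2431 is a lentiviral mammalian expression plasmid built on the pLX_TRC317 backbone, one member of a barcoded collection of transcription factor open reading frames. It carries a synthesized human ARID1B ORF (also called BAF250B), which encodes a subunit of SWI/SNF chromatin remodeling complexes. The insert of about 4.7 kb sits in a sequenced plasmid of roughly 13 kb. In bacteria the plasmid replicates from a high-copy ColE1/pUC-type origin and is selected with ampicillin through the bla gene. An f1 origin and remnants of a lac/lacZα cloning region, flanked by T7 and T3 promoters, are also present. The depositor notes that the plasmid can recombine during propagation.

The viral cassette has a third-generation, self-inactivating layout. An RSV promoter drives a truncated HIV-1 5' LTR, followed by the Ψ packaging signal with a gag fragment, the Rev response element, a cPPT/CTS and a ΔU3 3' LTR with a downstream SV40 polyadenylation signal. Within this unit, an SV40 early promoter drives puromycin N-acetyltransferase for selection of transduced cells. A separate EF-1α promoter drives constitutive expression of ARID1B, with a WPRE downstream to enhance transcript expression. The record describes a unique 24-bp barcode associated with each ORF, but the feature table does not annotate it, so its exact position is not stated. A short U6 promoter fragment annotated between the ORF and the WPRE appears to be only a partial match, not a functional element.

The construct is intended for overexpressing ARID1B in mammalian cells. In pooled screens, the barcode identifies which transcription factor each cell received, as in the associated directed-differentiation study.
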