Addgene plasmid #142422: TFORF2431
Purpose: Lentiviral vector for overexpressing transcription factor ORFs with unique 24-bp barcodes. Barcodes facilitate identification of transcription factors in pooled screens.
Depositing lab: Feng Zhang. Depositing organization: Broad Institute. Publication: A transcription factor atlas of directed differentiation. Joung J, Ma S, Tay T, Geiger-Schuller KR, Kirchgatterer PC, Verdine VK, Guo B, Arias-Garcia MA, Allen WE, Singh A, Kuksenko O, Abudayyeh OO, Gootenberg JS, Fu Z, Macrae RK, Buenrostro JD, Regev A, Zhang F. Cell. 2023 Jan 5;186(1):209-229.e26. doi: 10.1016/j.cell.2022.11.026. PubMed 36608654.
Backbone
  Vector backbone: pLX_TRC317
  Backbone manufacturer: Broad Institute Genetic Perturbation Platform
  Backbone size w/o insert (bp): 8264
  Vector type: Mammalian Expression, Lentiviral
  Selectable markers: Puromycin
Growth in bacteria
  Bacterial resistance: Ampicillin, 100 μg/mL
  Growth temperature: 30°C
  Growth strain: NEB Stable
  Copy number: High Copy
Gene/Insert
  Gene/Insert name: ARID1B
  Species: H. sapiens (human)
  Insert size (bp): 4721
  Entrez Gene: ARID1B (a.k.a. 6A3-5, BAF250B, BRIGHT, CSS1, DAN15, ELD/OSA1, MRD12, OSA2, P250R, SMARCF2)
  Promoter: EF1a
  Cloning method: Unknown
  Sequencing primers: 5′ GGGTGGAGACTGAAGTTAGGCCAG; 3′ CACATAGCGTAAAAGGAGCAACATAG
Terms and licenses: Academic/Nonprofit Terms; Industry Terms: Not Available to Industry
Depositor comments: XM_017011109,ENST00000637904 . The transcription factor ORF portion of this plasmid was synthesized by Genewiz. Please test multiple small colonies in case of plasmid recombination. To make this collection available in a timely manner, a portion of this collection was not fully sequenced by Addgene. If an Addgene verified full plasmid sequence is not available, please contact us prior to placing an order to request the full sequence.
How to cite: TFORF2431 was a gift from Feng Zhang (Addgene plasmid # 142422 ; http://n2t.net/addgene:142422 ; RRID:Addgene_142422)
