>Addgene plasmid #142422 | TFORF2431 | depositor partial sequence | sequence record 279404 | Insert
ACCGCCACCATGCCTCCGCAGCCACCCGGGAGCCAGTCAGAATCCAGTTCCCATCCCGCCTTGAGCCAGT
CACCAATGCCACAGGAAAGAGGTTTTATGGCAGGCACACAAAGAAACCCTCAGATGGCTCAGTATGGACC
TCAACAGACAGGACCATCCATGTCGCCTCATCCTTCTCCTGGGGGCCAGATGCATGCTGGAATCAGTAGC
TTTCAGCAGAGTAACTCAAGTGGGACTTACGGTCCACAGATGAGCCAGTATGGACCACAAGGTAACTACT
CCAGACCCCCAGCGTATAGTGGGGTGCCCAGTGCAAGCTACAGCGGCCCAGGGCCCGGTATGGGTATCAG
TGCCAACAACCAGATGCATGGACAAGGGCCAAGCCAGCCATGTGGTGCTGTGCCCCTGGGACGAATGCCA
TCAGCTGGGATGCAGAACAGACCATTTCCTGGAAATATGAGCAGCATGACCCCCAGTTCTCCTGGCATGT
CTCAGCAGGGAGGGCCAGGAATGGGGCCGCCAATGCCAACTGTGAACCGTAAGGCACAGGAGGCAGCCGC
AGCAGTGATGCAGGCTGCTGCGAACTCAGCACAAAGCAGGCAAGGCAGTTTCCCCGGCATGAACCAGAGT
GGACTTATGGCTTCCAGCTCTCCCTACAGCCAGCCCATGAACAACAGCTCTAGCCTGATGAACACGCAGG
CGCCGCCCTACAGCATGGCGCCCGCCATGGTGAACAGCTCGGCAGCATCTGTGGGTCTTGCAGATATGAT
GTCTCCTGGTGAATCCAAACTGCCCCTGCCTCTCAAAGCAGACGGCAAAGAAGAAGGCACTCCACAGCCC
GAGAGCAAGTCAAAGGATAGCTACAGCTCTCAGGGTATTTCTCAGCCCCCAACCCCAGGCAACCTGCCAG
TCCCTTCCCCAATGTCCCCCAGCTCTGCTAGCATCTCCTCATTTCATGGAGATGAAAGTGATAGCATTAG
CAGCCCAGGCTGGCCAAAGACTCCATCAAGCCCTAAGTCCAGCTCCTCCACCACTACT
[336 nt withheld, positions 1039-1374]
GTCTTCAGCACCGGGGACACCAAAAAGCAGCCCAAGCTCCAGCCGCCATCTCCTGCTAACTCGGGATCCT
TGCAAGGCCCACAGACCCCCCAGTCAACTGGCAGCAATTCCATGGCAGAGGTTCCAGGTGACCTGAAGCC
ACCTACCCCAGCCTCCACCCCTCACGGCCAGATGACTCCAATGCAAGGTGGAAGAAGCAGTACAATCAGT
GTGCACGACCCATTCTCAGATGTGAGTGATTCATCCTTCCCGAAACGGAACTCCATGACTCCAAACGCCC
CCTACCAGCAGGGCATGAGCATGCCCGATGTGATGGGCAGGATGCCCTATGAGCCCAACAAGGACCCCTT
TGGGGGAATGAGAAAAGTGCCTGGAAGCAGCGAGCCCTTTATGACGCAAGGACAGATGCCCAACAGCAGC
ATGCAGGACATGTACAACCAAAGTCCCTCCGGAGCAATGTCTAACCTGGGCATGGGGCAGCGCCAGCAGT
TTCCCTATGGAGCCAGTTACGACCGAAGGCATGAACCTTATGGGCAGCAGTATCCAGGCCAAGGCCCTCC
CTCGGGACAGCCGCCGTATGGAGGGCACCAGCCCGGCCTGTACCCACAGCAGCCGAATTACAAACGCCAT
ATGGACGGCATGTACGGGCCCCCAGCCAAGCGCCACGAGGGCGACATGTACAACATGCAGTACAGCAGCC
AGCAGCAGGAGATGTACAACCAGTATGGAGGCTCCTACTCGGGCCCGGACCGCAGGCCCATCCAGGGCCA
GTACCCGTATCCCTACAGCAGGGAGAGGATGCAGGGCCCGGGGCAGATCCAGACACACGGAATCCCGCCT
CAGATGATGGGCGGCCCGCTGCAGTCGTCCTCCAGTGAGGGGCCTCAGCAGAATATGTGGGCAGCACGCA
ATGATATGCCTTATCCCTACCAGAACAGGCAGGGCCCTGGCGGCCCTACACAGGCGCCCCCTTACCCAGG
CATGAACCGCACAGACGATATGATGGTACCCGATCAGAGGATAAATCATGAGAGCCAGTGGCCTTCTCAC
GTCAGCCAGCGTCAGCCTTATATGTCGTCCTCAGCCTCCATGCAGCCCATCACACGCCCACCACAGCCGT
CCTACCAGACGCCACCGTCACTGCCAAATCACATCTCCAGGGCGCCCAGCCCAGCGTCCTTCCAGCGCTC
CCTGGAGAACCGCATGTCTCCAAGCAAGTCTCCTTTTCTGCCGTCTATGAAGATGCAGAAGGTCATGCCC
ACGGTCCCCACATCCCAGGTCACCGGGCCACCACCCCAACCACCCCCAATCAGAAGGGAGATCACCTTTC
CTCCTGGCTCAGTAGAAGCATCACAACCAGTCTTGAAACAAAGGCGAAAGATTACCTCCAAAGATATCGT
TACTCCTGAGGCGTGGCGTGTGATGATGTCCCTTAAATCAGGTCTTTTGGCTGAGAGTACGTGGGCTTTG
GACACTATTAATATTCTTCTGTATGATGACAGCACTGTTGCTACTTTCAATCTCTCCCAGTTGTCTGGAT
TTCTCGAACTTTTAGTCGAGTACTTTAGAAAATGCCTGATTGACATTTTTGGAATTCTTATGGAATATGA
AGTGGGAGACCCCAGCCAAAAAGCACTTGATCACAACGCAGCAAGGAAGGATGACAGCCAGTCCTTGGCA
GACGATTCTGGGAAAGAGGAGGAAGATGCTGAATGTATTGATGACGACGAGGAAGACGAGGAGGATGAGG
AGGAAGACAGCGAGAAGACAGAAAGCGATGAAAAGAGCAGCATCGCTCTGACTGCCCCGGACGCCGCTGC
AGACCCAAAGGAGAAGCCCAAGCAAGCCAGTAAGTTCGACAAGCTGCCAATAAAGATAGTCAAAAAGAAC
AACCTGTTTGTTGTTGACCGATCTGACAAGTTGGGGCGTGTGCAGGAGTTCAATAGTGGCCTTCTGCACT
GGCAGCTCGGCGGGGGTGACACCACCGAGCACATTCAGACTCACTTTGAGAGCAAGATGGAAATTCCTCC
TCGCAGGCGCCCACCTCCCCCCTTAAGCTCCGCAGGTAGAAAGAAAGAGCAAGAAGGCAAAGGCGACTCT
GAAGAGCAGCAAGAGAAAAGCATCATAGCAACCATCGATGACGTCCTCTCTGCTCGGCCAGGGGCATTGC
CTGAAGACGCAAACCCTGGGCCCCAGACCGAAAGCAGTAAGTTTCCCTTTGGTATCCAGCAAGCCAAAAG
TCACCGGAACATCAAGCTGCTGGAGGACGAGCCCAGGAGCCGAGACGAGACTCCTCTGTGTACCATCGCG
CACTGGCAGGACTCGCTGGCTAAGCGATGCATCTGTGTGTCCAATATTGTCCGTAGCTTGTCATTCGTGC
CTGGCAATGATGCCGAAATGTCCAAACATCCAGGCCTGGTGCTGATCCTGGGGAAGCTGATTCTTCTTCA
CCACGAGCATCCAGAGAGAAAGCGAGCACCGCAGACCTATGAGAAAGAGGAGGATGAGGACAAGGGGGTG
GCCTGCAGCAAAGATGAGTGGTGGTGGGACTGCCTCGAGGTCTTGAGGGATAACACGTTGGTCACGTTGG
CCAACATTTCCGGGCAGCTAGACTTGTCTGCTTACACGGAAAGCATCTGCTTGCCAATTTTGGATGGCTT
GCTGCACTGGATGGTGTGCCCGTCTGCAGAGGCACAAGATCCCTTTCCAACTGTGGGACCCAACTCGGTC
CTGTCGCCTCAGAGACTTGTGCTGGAGACCCTCTGTAAACTCAGTATCCAGGACAATAATGTGGACCTGA
TCTTGGCCACTCCTCCATTTAGTCGTCAGGAGAAATTCTATGCTACATTAGTTAGGTACGTTGGGGATCG
CAAAAACCCAGTCTGTCGAGAAATGTCCATGGCGCTTTTATCGAACCTTGCCCAAGGGGACGCACTAGCA
GCAAGGGCCATAGCTGTGCAGAAAGGAAGCATTGGAAACTTGATAAGCTTCCTAGAGGATGGGGTCACGA
TGGCCCAGTACCAGCAGAGCCAGCACAACCTCATGCACATGCAGCCCCCGCCCCTGGAACCACCTAGCGT
AGACATGATGTGCAGGGCGGCCAAGGCTTTGCTAGCCATGGCCAGAGTGGACGAAAACCGCTCGGAATTC
CTTTTGCACGAGGGCCGGTTGCTGGATATCTCGATATCAGCTGTCCTGAACTCTCTGGTTGCATCTGTCA
TCTGTGATGTACTGTTTCAGATTGGGCAGTTATAGTAATGAACTAGTCCGTAACTTGAAAGTATTTCGAT
TTCTTGGCTTTATATATCTTGTGGAAAGGACGAGATGTCTTCAAAGATCTTGACACG
