>Addgene plasmid #142422 | TFORF2431 | depositor partial sequence | sequence record 279405 | Barcode
GATGTCTTCAAAGATCTTGACACG
